Addgene plasmid #56599: EYFP-Tubulin-6
Purpose: Localization: Microtubules, Excitation: 513, Emission: 527
Depositing lab: Michael Davidson.
Backbone
  Vector backbone: EYFP
  Backbone size w/o insert (bp): 4750
  Vector type: Mammalian Expression
  Selectable markers: Neomycin (select with G418)
Growth in bacteria
  Bacterial resistance: Kanamycin, 50 μg/mL
  Growth temperature: 37°C
  Growth strain: DH5alpha
  Copy number: High Copy
Gene/Insert
  Gene/Insert name: Tubulin (alt name: NM_006082.2)
  Species: H. sapiens (human)
  Promoter: CMV
  Tag / fusion protein: EYFP
  Cloning method: Unknown
  Sequencing primers: 5′ CMV-F; 3′ SV40pA-R
Terms and licenses: Academic/Nonprofit Terms; Industry Terms: Not Available to Industry
Depositor comments: . Excitation = 513; Emission = 527
How to cite: EYFP-Tubulin-6 was a gift from Michael Davidson (Addgene plasmid # 56599)
