[The description below was written by a language model from this plasmid's Addgene catalogue record.]
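Description:
EYFP-Tubulin-6 is a mammalian expression plasmid that produces human tubulin fused to the enhanced yellow fluorescent protein EYFP, intended as a live-cell or fixed-cell marker for microtubules. It is built on an EYFP fusion backbone of about 4.75 kb (excluding the insert). The record lists kanamycin resistance for selection in bacteria, where the plasmid is maintained at high copy, and a neomycin resistance marker that allows G418 selection of stably transfected mammalian cells. No feature table is provided, so the origin of replication and other backbone elements are not explicitly documented. The listed 3′ sequencing primer suggests an SV40 polyadenylation signal downstream of the coding region.

The payload is a human tubulin coding sequence, identified in the record only by a RefSeq transcript reference, expressed from the strong constitutive CMV promoter. EYFP is the fusion partner. The record does not state whether it sits at the N- or C-terminus of tubulin, although the construct name places EYFP first. The meaning of the "6" is also not explained; it may denote a linker length, but this is not stated. The cloning method is recorded as unknown. When expressed, the tagged tubulin is expected to incorporate into the microtubule network, labelling it with yellow fluorescence (excitation maximum 513 nm, emission maximum 527 nm). Typical uses supported by the record are visualising microtubule organisation by fluorescence microscopy after transient transfection, or in stable lines, and providing a microtubule localisation reference alongside other spectrally distinct fluorescent fusions.
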