>Addgene plasmid #56599 | EYFP-Tubulin-6 | depositor partial sequence | sequence record 87488 | insert sequence
AAATGTCGTAACAACTCCGCCCCATTGACGCAAATGGGCGGTAGGCGTGTACGGTGGGAGGTCTATATAA
GCAGAGCTGGTTTAGTGAACCGTCAGATCCGCTAGCGCTACCGGTCGCCACCATGGTGAGCAAGGGCGAG
GAGCTGTTCACCGGGGTGGTGCCCATCCTGGTCGAGCTGGACGGCGACGTAAACGGCCACAAGTTCAGCG
TGTCCGGCGAGGGCGAGGGCGATGCCACCTACGGCAAGCTGACCCTGAAGTTCATCTGCACCACCGGCAA
GCTGCCCGTGCCCTGGCCCACCCTCGTGACCACCTTCGGCTACGGCCTGCAGTGCTTCGCCCGCTACCCC
GACCACATGAAGCAGCACGACTTCTTCAAGTCCGCCATGCCCGAAGGCTACGTCCAGGAGCGCACCATCT
TCTTCAAGGACGACGGCAACTACAAGACCCGCGCCGAGGTGAAGTTCGAGGGCGACACCCTGGTGAACCG
CATCGAGCTGAAGGGCATCGACTTCAAGGAGGACGGCAACATCCTGGGGCACAAGCTGGAGTACAACTAC
AACAGCCACAACGTCTATATCATGGCCGACAAGCAGAAGAACGGCATCAAGGTGAACTTCAAGATCCGCC
ACAACATCGAGGACGGCAGCGTGCAGCTCGCCGACCACTACCAGCAGAACACCCCCATCGGCGACGGCCC
CGTGCTGCTGCCCGACAACCACTACCTGAGCTACCAGTCCGCCCTGAGCAAAGACCCCAACGAGAAGCGC
GATCACATGGTCCTGCTGGAGTTCGTGACCGCCGCCGGGATCACTCTCGGCATGGACGAGCTGTACAAGT
CCGGACTCAGATCTCGAGTGCGTGAGTGCATCTCCATCCACGTTGGCCAGGCTGGTGTCCAGATTGGCAA
TGCCTGCTGGGAGCTCTACTGCCTGGAACACGGCATCCAGCCCGATGGCCAGATGCCAAGTGACAAGACC
ATTGGGGGAGGAGATGACTCCTTCAACACCTTCTTCAGTGAGACGGGCGCTGGCAAGCACGTGCCCCGGG
CTGTGTTTGTAGACTTGGAACCCACAGTCATTGATGAAGTTCGCACTGGCACCTACCGCCAGCTCTTCCA
CCCTGAGCAGCTCATCACAGGCAAGGAAGATGCTGCCAATAACTATGCCCGAGGGCACTACACCATTGGC
AAGGAGATCATTGACCTTGTGTTGGACCGAATTCGCAAGCTGGCTGACCAGTGCACCGGTCTTCAGGGCT
TCTTGGTTTTCCACAGCTTTGGTGGGGGAACTGGTTCTGGGTTCACCTCCCTGCTCATGGAACGTCTCTC
AGTTGATTATGGCAAGAAGTCCAAGCTGGAGTTCTCCATTTACCCAGCACCCCAGGTTTCCACAGCTGTA
GTTGAGCCCTACAACTCCATCCTCACCACCCACACCACCCTGGAGCACTCTGATTGTGCCTTCATGGTAG
ACAATGAGGCCATCTATGACATCTGTCGTAGAAACCTCGATATCGAGCGCCCAACCTACACTAACCTTAA
CCGCCTTATTAGCCAGATTGTGTCCTCCATCACTGCTTCCCTGAGATTTGATGGAGCCCTGAATGTTGAC
CTGACAGAATTCCAGACCAACCTGGTGCCCTACCCCCGCATCCACTTCCCTCTGGCCACATATGCCCCTG
TCATCTCTGCTGAGAAAGCCTACCATGAACAGCTTTCTGTAGCAGAGATCACCAATGCTTGCTTTGAGCC
AGCCAACCAGATGGTGAAATGTGACCCTCGCCATGGTAAATACATGGCTTGCTGCCTGTTGTACCGTGGT
GACGTGGTTCCCAAAGATGTCAATGCTGCCATTGCCACCATCAAAACCAAGCGCAGCATCCAGTTTGTGG
ATTGGTGCCCCACTGGCTTCAAGGTTGGCATCAACTACCAGCCTCCCACTGTGGTGCCTGGTGGAGACCT
GGCCAAGGTACAGAGAGCTGTGTGCATGCTGAGCAACACCACAGCCATTGCTGAGGCCTGGGCTCGCCTG
GACCACAAGTTTGACCTGATGTATGCCAAGCGTGCCTTTGTTCACTGGTACGTGGGTGAGGGGATGGAGG
AAGGCGAGTTTTCAGAGGCCCGTGAAGATATGGCTGCCCTTGAGAAGGATTATGAGGAGGTTGGTGTGGA
TTCTGTTGAAGGAGAGGGTGAGGAAGAAGGAGAGGAATACTAAGGATCCACCGGATCTAGATAACTGATC
ATAATCAGCCATACCACATTTGTAGAGGTTTTACTTGCTTTAAAAAACCTCCCACACCTCCCCCTGAACC
