>Addgene plasmid #56599 | EYFP-Tubulin-6 | addgene partial sequence | sequence record 114583 | CMV-F 5'-CGCAAATGGGCGGTAGGCGTG-3'
ATCCGCTAGCGCCACCATGCTGCTATCCGTGCCGTTGCTGCTCGGCCTCCTCGGCCTGGCCGTCGCCGCA
CCGGTCGCCACCATGGTGAGCAAGGGCGAGGAGCTGTTCACCGGGGTGGTGCCCATCCTGGTCGAGCTGG
ACGGCGACGTAAACGGCCACAAGTTCAGCGTGTCCGGCGAGGGCGAGGGCGATGCCACCTACGGCAAGCT
GACCCTGAAGTTCATCTGCACCACCGGCAAGCTGCCCGTGCCCTGGCCCACCCTCGTGACCACCCTGAGC
TGGGGCGTGCAGTGCTTCGCCCGCTACCCCGACCACATGAAGCAGCACGACTTCTTCAAGTCCGCCATGC
CCGAAGGCTACGTCCAGGAGCGCACCATCTTCTTCAAGGACGACGGCAACTACAAGACCCGCGCCGAGGT
GAAGTTCGAGGGCGACACCCTGGTGAACCGCATCGAGCTGAAGGGCATCGACTTCAAGGAGGACGGCAAC
ATCCTGGGGCACAAGCTGGAGTACAACGCCATCCACGGCAACGTCTATATCACCGCCGACAAGCAGAAGA
ACGGCATCAAGGCCAACTTCGGCCTCAACTGCAACATCGAGGACGGCAGCGTGCAGCTCGCCGACCACTA
CCAGCAGAACACCCCCATCGGCGACGGCCCCGTGCTGCTGCCCGACAACCACTACCTGAGCACCCAGTCC
AAGCTGAGCAAAGACCCCAACGAGAAGCGCGATCACATGGTCCTGCTGGAGTTCGTGACCGCCGCCGGGA
TCACTCTCGGCATGGACGAGCTGTACAAGTCCGGAAAGGACGAG
